>Addgene plasmid #126186 | pBbS11c-RFP | addgene full sequence | sequence record 247776 | Addgene NGS Result
GACGTCTTTACGGCTAGCTCAGTCCTAGGTATTATGCTAGCAGGTTTAATCGAATTCAAAAGATCTTTTA
AGAAGGAGATATACATATGGCGAGTAGCGAAGACGTTATCAAAGAGTTCATGCGTTTCAAAGTTCGTATG
GAAGGTTCCGTTAACGGTCACGAGTTCGAAATCGAAGGTGAAGGTGAAGGTCGTCCGTACGAAGGTACCC
AGACCGCTAAACTGAAAGTTACCAAAGGTGGTCCGCTGCCGTTCGCTTGGGACATCCTGTCCCCGCAGTT
CCAGTACGGTTCCAAAGCTTACGTTAAACACCCGGCTGACATCCCGGACTACCTGAAACTGTCCTTCCCG
GAAGGTTTCAAATGGGAACGTGTTATGAACTTCGAAGACGGTGGTGTTGTTACCGTTACCCAGGACTCCT
CCCTGCAAGACGGTGAGTTCATCTACAAAGTTAAACTGCGTGGTACCAACTTCCCGTCCGACGGTCCGGT
TATGCAGAAAAAAACCATGGGTTGGGAAGCTTCCACCGAACGTATGTACCCGGAAGACGGTGCTCTGAAA
GGTGAAATCAAAATGCGTCTGAAACTGAAAGACGGTGGTCACTACGACGCTGAAGTTAAAACCACCTACA
TGGCTAAAAAACCGGTTCAGCTGCCGGGTGCTTACAAAACCGACATCAAACTGGACATCACCTCCCACAA
CGAAGACTACACCATCGTTGAACAGTACGAACGTGCTGAAGGTCGTCACTCCACCGGTGCTTAAGGATCC
AAACTCGAGTAAGGATCTCCAGGCATCAAATAAAACGAAAGGCTCAGTCGAAAGACTGGGCCTTTCGTTT
TATCTGTTGTTTGTCGGTGAACGCTCTCTACTAGAGTCACACTGGCTCACCTTCGGGTGGGCCTTTCTGC
GTTTATACCTAGGGTACGGGTTTTGCTGCCCGCAAACGGGCTGTTCTGGTGTTGCTAGTTTGTTATCAGA
ATCGCAGATCCGGCTTCAGCCGGTTTGCCGGCTGAAAGCGCTATTTCTTCCAGAATTGCCATGATTTTTT
CCCCACGGGAGGCGTCACTGGCTCCCGTGTTGTCGGCAGCTTTGATTCGATAAGCAGCATCGCCTGTTTC
AGGCTGTCTATGTGTGACTGTTGAGCTGTAACAAGTTGTCTCAGGTGTTCAATTTCATGTTCTAGTTGCT
TTGTTTTACTGGTTTCACCTGTTCTATTAGGTGTTACATGCTGTTCATCTGTTACATTGTCGATCTGTTC
ATGGTGAACAGCTTTGAATGCACCAAAAACTCGTAAAAGCTCTGATGTATCTATCTTTTTTACACCGTTT
TCATCTGTGCATATGGACAGTTTTCCCTTTGATATGTAACGGTGAACAGTTGTTCTACTTTTGTTTGTTA
GTCTTGATGCTTCACTGATAGATACAAGAGCCATAAGAACCTCAGATCCTTCCGTATTTAGCCAGTATGT
TCTCTAGTGTGGTTCGTTGTTTTTGCGTGAGCCATGAGAACGAACCATTGAGATCATACTTACTTTGCAT
GTCACTCAAAAATTTTGCCTCAAAACTGGTGAGCTGAATTTTTGCAGTTAAAGCATCGTGTAGTGTTTTT
CTTAGTCCGTTATGTAGGTAGGAATCTGATGTAATGGTTGTTGGTATTTTGTCACCATTCATTTTTATCT
GGTTGTTCTCAAGTTCGGTTACGAGATCCATTTGTCTATCTAGTTCAACTTGGAAAATCAACGTATCAGT
CGGGCGGCCTCGCTTATCAACCACCAATTTCATATTGCTGTAAGTGTTTAAATCTTTACTTATTGGTTTC
AAAACCCATTGGTTAAGCCTTTTAAACTCATGGTAGTTATTTTCAAGCATTAACATGAACTTAAATTCAT
CAAGGCTAATCTCTATATTTGCCTTGTGAGTTTTCTTTTGTGTTAGTTCTTTTAATAACCACTCATAAAT
CCTCATAGAGTATTTGTTTTCAAAAGACTTAACATGTTCCAGATTATATTTTATGAATTTTTTTAACTGG
AAAAGATAAGGCAATATCTCTTCACTAAAAACTAATTCTAATTTTTCGCTTGAGAACTTGGCATAGTTTG
TCCACTGGAAAATCTCAAAGCCTTTAACCAAAGGATTCCTGATTTCCACAGTTCTCGTCATCAGCTCTCT
GGTTGCTTTAGCTAATACACCATAAGCATTTTCCCTACTGATGTTCATCATCTGAGCGTATTGGTTATAA
GTGAACGATACCGTCCGTTCTTTCCTTGTAGGGTTTTCAATCGTGGGGTTGAGTAGTGCCACACAGCATA
AAATTAGCTTGGTTTCATGCTCCGTTAAGTCATAGCGACTAATCGCTAGTTCATTTGCTTTGAAAACAAC
TAATTCAGACATACATCTCAATTGGTCTAGGTGATTTTAATCACTATACCAATTGAGATGGGCTAGTCAA
TGATAATTACTAGTCCTTTTCCCGGGTGATCTGGGTATCTGTAAATTCTGCTAGACCTTTGCTGGAAAAC
TTGTAAATTCTGCTAGACCCTCTGTAAATTCCGCTAGACCTTTGTGTGTTTTTTTTGTTTATATTCAAGT
GGTTATAATTTATAGAATAAAGAAAGAATAAAAAAAGATAAAAAGAATAGATCCCAGCCCTGTGTATAAC
TCACTACTTTAGTCAGTTCCGCAGTATTACAAAAGGATGTCGCAAACGCTGTTTGCTCCTCTACAAAACA
GACCTTAAAACCCTAAAGGCTTAAGTAGCACCCTCGCAAGCTCGGGCAAATCGCTGAATATTCCTTTTGT
CTCCGACCATCAGGCACCTGAGTCGCTGTCTTTTTCGTGACATTCAGTTCGCTGCGCTCACGGCTCTGGC
AGTGAATGGGGGTAAATGGCACTACAGGCGCCTTTTATGGATTCATGCAAGGAAACTACCCATAATACAA
GAAAAGCCCGTCACGGGCTTCTCAGGGCGTTTTATGGCGGGTCTGCTATGTGGTGCTATCTGACTTTTTG
CTGTTCAGCAGTTCCTGCCCTCTGATTTTCCAGTCTGACCACTTCGGATTATCCCGTGACAGGTCATTCA
GACTGGCTAATGCACCCAGTAAGGCAGCGGTATCATCAACAGGCTTACCCGTCTTACTGTCCCTAGTGCT
TGGATTCTCACCAATAAAAAACGCCCGGCGGCAACCGAGCGTTCTGAACAAATCCAGATGGAGTTCTGAG
GTCATTACTGGATCTATCAACAGGAGTCCAAGCGAGCTCGATATCAAATTACGCCCCGCCCTGCCACTCA
TCGCAGTACTGTTGTAATTCATTAAGCATTCTGCCGACATGGAAGCCATCACAAACGGCATGATGAACCT
GAATCGCCAGCGGCATCAGCACCTTGTCGCCTTGCGTATAATATTTGCCCATGGTGAAAACGGGGGCGAA
GAAGTTGTCCATATTGGCCACGTTTAAATCAAAACTGGTGAAACTCACCCAGGGATTGGCTGAGACGAAA
AACATATTCTCAATAAACCCTTTAGGGAAATAGGCCAGGTTTTCACCGTAACACGCCACATCTTGCGAAT
ATATGTGTAGAAACTGCCGGAAATCGTCGTGGTATTCACTCCAGAGCGATGAAAACGTTTCAGTTTGCTC
ATGGAAAACGGTGTAACAAGGGTGAACACTATCCCATATCACCAGCTCACCGTCTTTCATTGCCATACGA
AATTCCGGATGAGCATTCATCAGGCGGGCAAGAATGTGAATAAAGGCCGGATAAAACTTGTGCTTATTTT
TCTTTACGGTCTTTAAAAAGGCCGTAATATCCAGCTGAACGGTCTGGTTATAGGTACATTGAGCAACTGA
CTGAAATGCCTCAAAATGTTCTTTACGATGCCATTGGGATATATCAACGGTGGTATATCCAGTGATTTTT
TTCTCCATTTTAGCTTCCTTAGCTCCTGAAAATCTAGATAACTCAAAAAATACGCCCGGTAGTGATCTTA
TTTCATTATGGTGAAAGTTGGAACCTCTTACGTGCCGATCAACGTCTCATTTTCGCCAGATATC
Features (pLannotate 1.2.2; 9 found; start..end, strand, type, name):
     13..41      +  promoter       J23119 promoter (fragment): bacterial promoter (Registry of Standard Biological Parts BBa J23119)
     87..764     +  CDS            mRFP1: monomeric derivative of DsRed (Campbell et al., 2002)
    797..868     +  terminator     rrnB T1 terminator: transcription terminator T1 from the E. coli rrnB gene
    884..911     +  terminator     T7Te terminator: phage T7 early transcription terminator
   1442..2392    -  CDS            Rep101: RepA protein needed for replication with the pSC101 origin; rep101
   2440..2662    -  rep_origin     pSC101 ori: low-copy replication origin that requires the Rep101 protein
   3154..3248    -  terminator     lambda t0 terminator: transcription terminator from phage lambda
   3272..3928    -  CDS            cat: CAT_ECOLX - Experimental evidence at protein level: Swiss-Prot protein existence level 1. This enzyme is an effector of chloramphenicol resistance in bacteria. From Escherichia coli. This protein is used as a marker in many commonly used cloning vectors, such as pACYC184.
   3929..4031    -  promoter       cat promoter: promoter of the E. coli cat gene encoding chloramphenicol acetyltransferase
