[The description below was written by a language model from this plasmid's Addgene catalogue record and pLannotate feature annotations shown in this document.]
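Description:
pBbS11c-RFP is a low-copy bacterial expression vector of the BglBrick-compatible pBb series, intended for constitutive gene expression in Escherichia coli and catalogued for synthetic biology use. It replicates through the pSC101 origin together with the plasmid-encoded Rep101 (RepA) protein that this origin requires, which accounts for its low copy number. Selection is by chloramphenicol resistance, provided by the cat (chloramphenicol acetyltransferase) gene under its native cat promoter and followed by the phage lambda t0 terminator. This marker cassette and the replication module are oriented opposite to the expression cassette. The sequenced record is about 4.05 kb.

The payload is a 678 bp synthetic RFP coding sequence, identified in the annotation as mRFP1, the monomeric derivative of DsRed. The catalogue entry gives its promoter as J23150, a member of the Anderson family of constitutive sigma-70 promoters from the Registry of Standard Biological Parts. The automated annotation instead labels the short upstream promoter region as a fragment of J23119, the consensus parent of that family. This is most likely a match to a closely related sequence rather than a real disagreement between the two sources. Transcription is terminated downstream of the reporter by tandem rrnB T1 and phage T7Te terminators, which insulate the rest of the plasmid from read-through.

No inducer-responsive regulator is annotated, consistent with constitutive expression. The RFP serves as a fluorescent readout of promoter and vector strength and, in the BglBrick format, can be exchanged for a gene of interest. The associated work concerns a tool for selecting and predicting the behaviour of E. coli expression vectors, so this plasmid fits as one characterised member of such a vector set.
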