Addgene plasmid #126186: pBbS11c-RFP
Purpose: Constitutive expression vector for Escherichia coli. BglBrick compatible.
Depositing lab: Nigel Scrutton. Depositing organization: University of Manchester. Publication: SelProm: A Queryable and Predictive Expression Vector Selection Tool for Escherichia coli. Jervis AJ, Carbonell P, Taylor S, Sung R, Dunstan MS, Robinson CJ, Breitling R, Takano E, Scrutton NS. ACS Synth Biol. 2019 Mar 18. doi: 10.1021/acssynbio.8b00399. PubMed 30870592.
Backbone
  Vector backbone: pBb
  Backbone size w/o insert (bp): 3590
  Vector type: Bacterial Expression, Synthetic Biology
Growth in bacteria
  Bacterial resistance: Chloramphenicol, 25 μg/mL
  Growth temperature: 37°C
  Growth strain: DH5alpha
  Growth instructions: Grow bacterial cultures in 20µM Chloramphemicol
  Copy number: Low Copy
Gene/Insert
  Gene/Insert name: RFP
  Species: Synthetic
  Insert size (bp): 678
  Promoter: J23150
  Cloning method: Unknown
  Sequencing primers: 5′ GGTAGTGATCTTATTTCATTATGGTG
Terms and licenses: Academic/Nonprofit Terms; Industry Terms: Not Available to Industry
Depositor comments: Grow bacterial cultures in 20 micromolar Chloramphenicol. Cloning method was In-Fusion.
How to cite: pBbS11c-RFP was a gift from Nigel Scrutton (Addgene plasmid # 126186 ; http://n2t.net/addgene:126186 ; RRID:Addgene_126186)
